>Addgene plasmid #234214 | pAIP4_1UKF | addgene full sequence | sequence record 464179 | Addgene NGS Result
[103 nt withheld, positions 1-103]
C
[91 nt withheld, positions 105-195]
A
[49 nt withheld, positions 197-245]
CCTTTGACGTTGGAGTCCACGTTCTTT
[37 nt withheld, positions 273-309]
ACCCTATCTCGGTCTATTCTTTTGATTTATAAGGGATTTTGCCGATTTCGGCCTATTGGTTAAAAAATGA
GCTGATTTAACAAAAATTTAACGCGAATTTTAACAAAATATTAACGCTTACAATTTAGGTGGCACTTTTC
GGGGAAATGTGCGCGGAACCCCTATTTGTTTATTTTTCTAAATACATTCAAATATGTATCCGCTCATGAA
TTAATTCTTAGAAAAACTCATCGAGCATCAAATGAAACTGCAATTTATTCATATCAGGATTATCAATACC
ATATTTTTGAAAAAGCCGTTTCTGTAATGAAGGAGAAAACTCACCGAGGCAGTTCCATAGGATGGCAAGA
TCCTGGTATCGGTCTGCGATTCCGACTCGTCCAACATCAATACAACCTATTAATTTCCCCTCGTCAAAAA
TAAGGTTATCAAGTGAGAAATCACCATGAGTGACGACTGAATCCGGTGAGAATGGCAAAAGTTTATGCAT
TTCTTTCCAGACTTGTTCAACAGGCCAGCCATTACGCTCGTCATCAAAATCACTCGCATCAACCAAACCG
TTATTCATTCGTGATTGCGCCTGAGCGAGACGAAATACGCGATCGCTGTTAAAAGGACAATTACAAACAG
GAATCGAATGCAACCGGCGCAGGAACACTGCCAGCGCATCAACAATATTTTCACCTGAATCAGGATATTC
TTCTAATACCTGGAATGCTGTTTTCCCGGGGATCGCAGTGGTGAGTAACCATGCATCATCAGGAGTACGG
ATAAAATGCTTGATGGTCGGAAGAGGCATAAATTCCGTCAGCCAGTTTAGTCTGACCATCTCATCTGTAA
CATCATTGGCAACGCTACCTTTGCCATGTTTCAGAAACAACTCTGGCGCATCGGGCTTCCCATACAATCG
ATAGATTGTCGCACCTGATTGCCCGACATTATCGCGAGCCCATTTATACCCATATAAATCAGCATCCATG
TTGGAATTTAATCGCGGCCTAGAGCAAGACGTTTCCCGTTGAATATGGCTCATAACACCCCTTGTATTAC
TGTTTATGTAAGCAGACAGTTTTATTGTTCATGACCAAAATCCCTTAACGTGAGTTTTCGTTCCACTGAG
CGTCAGACCCCGTAGAAAAGATCAAAGGATCTTCTTGAGATCCTTTTTTTCTGCGCGTAATCTGCTGCTT
GCAAACAAAAAAACCACCGCTACCAGCGGTGGTTTGTTTGCCGGATCAAGAGCTACCAACTCTTTTTCCG
AAGGTAACTGGCTTCAGCAGAGCGCAGATACCAAATACTGTCCTTCTAGTGTAGCCGTAGTTAGGCCACC
ACTTCAAGAACTCTGTAGCACCGCCTACATACCTCGCTCTGCTAATCCTGTTACCAGTGGCTGCTGCCAG
TGGCGATAAGTCGTGTCTTACCGGGTTGGACTCAAGACGATAGTTACCGGATAAGGCGCAGCGGTCGGGC
TGAACGGGGGGTTCGTGCACACAGCCCAGCTTGGAGCGAACGACCTACACCGAACTGAGATACCTACAGC
GTGAGCTATGAGAAAGCGCCACGCTTCCCGAAGGGAGAAAGGCGGACAGGTATCCGGTAAGCGGCAGGGT
CGGAACAGGAGAGCGCACGAGGGAGCTTCCAGGGGGAAACGCCTGGTATCTTTATAGTCCTGTCGGGTTT
CGCCACCTCTGACTTGAGCGTCGATTTTTGTGATGCTCGTCAGGGGGGCGGAGCCTATGGAAAAACGCCA
GCAACGCGGCCTTTTTACGGTTCCTGGCCTTTTGCTGGCCTTTTGCTCACATGTTCTTTCCTGCGTTATC
CCCTGATTCTGTGGATAACCGTATTACCGCCTTTGAGTGAGCTGATACCGCTCGCCGCAGCCGAACGACC
GAGCGCAGCGAGTCAGTGAGCGAGGAAGCGGAAGAGCGCCTGATGCGGTATTTTCTCCTTACGCATCTGT
GCGGTATTTCACACCGCAATGGTGCACTCTCAGTACAATCTGCTCTGATGCCGCATAGTTAAGCCAGTAT
ACACTCCGCTATCGCTACGTGACTGGGTCATGGCTGCGCCCCGACACCCGCCAACACCCGCTGACGCGCC
CTGACGGGCTTGTCTGCTCCCGGCATCCGCTTACAGACAAGCTGTGACCGTCTCCGGGAGCTGCATGTGT
CAGAGGTTTTCACCGTCATCACCGAAACGCGCGAGGCAGCTGCGGTAAAGCTCATCAGCGTGGTCGTGAA
GCGATTCACAGATGTCTGCCTGTTCATCCGCGTCCAGCTCGTTGAGTTTCTCCAGAAGCGTTAATGTCTG
GCTTCTGATAAAGCGGGCCATGTTAAGGGCGGTTTTTTCCTGTTTGGTCACTGATGCCTCCGTGTAAGGG
GGATTTCTGTTCATGGGGGTAATGATACCGATGAAACGAGAGAGGATGCTCACGATACGGGTTACTGATG
ATGAACATGCCCGGTTACTGGAACGTTGTGAGGGTAAACAACTGGCGGTATGGATGCGGCGGGACCAGAG
AAAAATCACTCAGGGTCAATGCCAGCGCTTCGTTAATACAGATGTAGGTGTTCCACAGGGTAGCCAGCAG
CATCCTGCGATGCAGATCCGGAACATAATGGTGCAGGGCGCTGACTTCCGCGTTTCCAGACTTTACGAAA
CACGGAAACCGAAGACCATTCATGTTGTTGCTCAGGTCGCAGACGTTTTGCAGCAGCAGTCGCTTCACGT
TCGCTCGCGTATCGGTGATTCATTCTGCTAACCAGTAAGGCAACCCCGCCAGCCTAGCCGGGTCCTCAAC
GACAGGAGCACGATCATGCGCACCCGTGGGGCCGCCATGCCGGCGATAATGGCCTGCTTCTCGCCGAAAC
GTTTGGTGGCGGGACCAGTGACGAAGGCTTGAGCGAGGGCGTGCAAGATTCCGAATACCGCAAGCGACAG
GCCGATCATCGTCGCGCTCCAGCGAAAGCGGTCCTCGCCGAAAATGACCCAGAGCGCTGCCGGCACCTGT
CCTACGAGTTGCATGATAAAGAAGACAGTCATAAGTGCGGCGACGATAGTCATGCCCCGCGCCCACCGGA
AGGAGCTGACTGGGTTGAAGGCTCTCAAGGGCATCGGTCGAGATCCCGGTGCCTAATGAGTGAGCTAACT
TACATTAATTGCGTTGCGCTCACTGCCCGCTTTCCAGTCGGGAAACCTGTCGTGCCAGCTGCATTAATGA
ATCGGCCAACGCGCGGGGAGAGGCGGTTTGCGTATTGGGCGCCAGGGTGGTTTTTCTTTTCACCAGTGAG
ACGGGCAACAGCTGATTGCCCTTCACCGCCTGGCCCTGAGAGAGTTGCAGCAAGCGGTCCACGCTGGTTT
GCCCCAGCAGGCGAAAATCCTGTTTGATGGTGGTTAACGGCGGGATATAACATGAGCTGTCTTCGGTATC
GTCGTATCCCACTACCGAGATGTCCGCACCAACGCGCAGCCCGGACTCGGTAATGGCGCGCATTGCGCCC
AGCGCCATCTGATCGTTGGCAACCAGCATCGCAGTGGGAACGATGCCCTCATTCAGCATTTGCATGGTTT
GTTGAAAACCGGACATGGCACTCCAGTCGCCTTCCCGTTCCGCTATCGGCTGAATTTGATTGCGAGTGAG
ATATTTATGCCAGCCAGCCAGACGCAGACGCGCCGAGACAGAACTTAATGGGCCCGCTAACAGCGCGATT
TGCTGGTGACCCAATGCGACCAGATGCTCCACGCCCAGTCGCGTACCGTCTTCATGGGAGAAAATAATAC
TGTTGATGGGTGTCTGGTCAGAGACATCAAGAAATAACGCCGGAACATTAGTGCAGGCAGCTTCCACAGC
AATGGCATCCTGGTCATCCAGCGGATAGTTAATGATCAGCCCACTGACGCGTTGCGCGAGAAGATTGTGC
ACCGCCGCTTTACAGGCTTCGACGCCGCTTCGTTCTACCATCGACACCACCACGCTGGCACCCAGTTGAT
CGGCGCGAGATTTAATCGCCGCGACAATTTGCGACGGCGCGTGCAGGGCCAGACTGGAGGTGGCAACGCC
AATCAGCAACGACTGTTTGCCCGCCAGTTGTTGTGCCACGCGGTTGGGAATGTAATTCAGCTCCGCCATC
GCCGCTTCCACTTTTTCCCGCGTTTTCGCAGAAACGTGGCTGGCCTGGTTCACCACGCGGGAAACGGTCT
GATAAGAGACACCGGCATACTCTGCGACATCGTATAACGTTACTGGTTTCACATTCACCACCCTGAATTG
ACTCTCTTCCGGGCGCTATCATGCCATACCGCGAAAGGTTTTGCGCCATTCGATGGTGTCCGGGATCTCG
ACGCTCTCCCTTATGCGACTCCTGCATTAGGAAGCAGCCCAGTAGTAGGTTGAGGCCGTTGAGCACCGCC
GCCGCAAGGAATGGTGCATGCAAGGAGATGGCGCCCAACAGTCCCCCGGCCACGGGGCCTGCCACCATAC
CCACGCCGAAACAAGCGCTCATGAGCCCGAAGTGGCGAGCCCGATCTTCCCCATCGGTGATGTCGGCGAT
ATAGGCGCCAGCAACCGCACCTGTGGCGCCGGTGATGCCGGCCACGATGCGTCCGGCGTAGAGGATCGAG
ATCGATCTCGATCCCGCGAAATTAATACGACTCACTATAGGGGAATTGTGAGCGGATAACAATTCCCCTC
TAGAAATAATTTTGTTTAACTTTAAGAAGGAGATATACATATGATGGCGAAGATTCATCACCATCATCAC
CATCACCATCACCACGGTAGCCTGCAAGATTCGGAAGTCAACCAAGAAGCAAAGCCGGAAGTCAAGCCGG
AAGTGAAACCGGAAACCCATATTAACCTGAAAGTTAGTGACGGCAGCTCTGAAATTTTCTTTAAGATCAA
AAAGACCACGCCGCTGCGTCGCCTGATGGAAGCGTTTGCCAAACGTCAGGGCAAGGAAATGGATAGCCTG
CGTTTCCTGTATGACGGTATTCGCATCCAGGCAGATCAAGCGCCGGAAGACCTGGACATGGAAGACAACG
ACATCATTGAAGCCCACCGTGAACAGATTGGCGGCTCTGGATCACTATCTGATTTTAGTGTAGCTAGCAG
GGACGTGAACCACAACAACATTTGTGCAGGCCTGAGCACGGAATGGCTGGTCATGAGCAGCGACGGTGAT
GCGGAATCCCGTATGGATCACCTTGATTACAACGGCGAGGGCCAATCTCGCGGTTCTGAACGTCATCAGG
TCTATAACGACGCGCTGCGCGCAGCCTTGTCTAACGACGACGAGGCTCCGTTCTTCACCGCGAGCACTGC
GGTTATTGAGGACGCTGGCTTCAGCCTCCGCCGTGAACCGAAGACCGTTCACGCGAGCGGTGGTAGCGCT
CAACTGGGTCAAACCGTGGCGCATGACGTGGCCCAATCCGGTCGTAAGCACTTGCTGTCGCTGCGTTTTG
CAAATGTTCAGGGTCATGCGATCGCCTGCAGTTGCGAAGGCTCCCAGTTTAAATTATTTGATCCGAATCT
GGGCGAGTTCCAGTCCAGCAGAAGCGCGGCACCACAGCTGATCAAAGGTCTGATCGACCACTACAACAGC
TTGAATTATGATGTGGCGTGCGTGAATGAGTTTCGTGTTTCAGTTGGTTCGTAATGACTCGAGCACCACC
ACCACCACCACTGAGATCCGGCTGCTAACAAAGCCCGAAAGGAAGCTGAGTTGGCTGCTGCCACCGCTGA
GCAATAACTAGCATAACCCCTTGGGGCCTCTAAACGGGTCTTGAGGGGTTTTTTGCTGAAAGGAGGAACT
ATATCCGGATTGGCGAATGGGACGCGCCCTGTAGCGGCGCAT
Features (pLannotate 1.2.2; 21 found; start..end, strand, type, name):
    461..518     +  promoter       AmpR promoter (fragment): bla
    527..1342    -  CDS            KanR: aminoglycoside phosphotransferase; aph(3')-Ia; confers resistance to kanamycin in bacteria or G418 (Geneticin®) in eukaryotes
   1464..2052    +  rep_origin     ori: high-copy-number ColE1/pMB1/pBR322/pUC origin of replication
   2238..2377    -  misc_feature   bom: basis of mobility region from pBR322
   2479..2670    -  CDS            rop: Rop protein, which maintains plasmids at low copy number; rop
   2687..3067    +  CDS            YPB1_ECOLX: Protein predicted: Swiss-Prot protein existence level 4. From Escherichia coli.
   3139..3430    -  CDS            TcR (fragment): tetracycline efflux protein; tet; confers resistance to tetracycline
   3445..3466    -  protein_bind   CAP binding site: CAP binding activates transcription in the presence of cAMP. E. coli catabolite activator protein
   3479..4561    -  CDS            lacI: lac repressor; lacI; The lac repressor binds to the lac operator to inhibit transcription in E. coli. This inhibition can be relieved by adding lactose or isopropyl-β-D-thiogalactopyranoside (IPTG).
   4562..4639    -  promoter       lacI promoter: lacI
   4647..4926    -  CDS            TcR (fragment): tetracycline efflux protein; tet; confers resistance to tetracycline
   4952..4970    +  promoter       T7 promoter: promoter for bacteriophage T7 RNA polymerase
   4971..4995    +  protein_bind   lac operator: The lac repressor binds to the lac operator to inhibit transcription in E. coli. This inhibition can be relieved by adding lactose or isopropyl-β-D-thiogalactopyranoside (IPTG). lac repressor encoded by lacI
   5010..5032    +  RBS            RBS: efficient ribosome binding site from bacteriophage T7 gene 10 (Olins and Rangwala, 1989)
   5064..5083    +  CDS            7xHis (fragment): 6xHis affinity tag
   5091..5387    +  CDS            SMT3: SMT3_YEAST - Experimental evidence at protein level: Swiss-Prot protein existence level 1. Not known; suppressor of MIF2 mutations. From Saccharomyces cerevisiae (strain ATCC 204508 / S288c) (Baker's yeast).
   5391..5951    +  CDS            avrPph3 (fragment): AVRP3_PSESH - Experimental evidence at protein level: Swiss-Prot protein existence level 1. Cysteine protease avirulence protein, which is essential during infection of plant cells from cultivar-specific of beans and Arabidopsis thaliana. The autocleavage of the protein is required for virulence function. May act by affecting the plant defense system. In plants lacking R3 or RPS5 resistance genes, it probably impairs the plant defense system and leads to the bacteria multiplication. In contrast, in plants containing the R3 or RPS5 protein, it is unable to induce disease symptoms, explaining it
   5973..5990    +  CDS            9xHis (fragment): 9xHis affinity tag
   6000..6049    +  CDS            SET1 (fragment): solubility-enhancement tag derived from T7 phage gene 10B
   6057..6104    +  terminator     T7 terminator: transcription terminator for bacteriophage T7 RNA polymerase
   6141..408     +  rep_origin     f1 ori (across the origin) (sequence partly withheld): f1 bacteriophage origin of replication; arrow indicates direction of (+) strand synthesis
