[The description below was written by a language model from this plasmid's Addgene catalogue record and pLannotate feature annotations shown in this document.]
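Description:
pAIP4_1UKF is a bacterial expression plasmid built on a pET29b backbone for producing the cysteine protease avirulence protein AvrPphB from Pseudomonas savastanoi pv. phaseolicola in Escherichia coli. It is selected with kanamycin through an aph(3')-Ia resistance gene and replicates from a ColE1/pMB1-type origin. The feature table also shows the pBR322-derived bom and rop regions, an f1 phage origin and short remnants of a tetracycline resistance gene. The catalogue lists it as high copy, although rop normally moderates copy number. The sequenced record is 6,161 nt.

The expression cassette follows the usual pET layout: a T7 promoter followed directly by a lac operator, the T7 gene 10 ribosome binding site, the open reading frame, and a T7 terminator. A plasmid-borne lacI gene supplies repressor, so transcription needs a host that provides T7 RNA polymerase and is induced with IPTG. The open reading frame begins with a backbone-encoded N-terminal polyhistidine tag (10xHis according to the catalogue) fused to yeast Smt3, the SUMO homologue. Smt3 often improves solubility and can be removed by a SUMO-specific protease. Next comes the 564 bp synthetic insert, annotated as a fragment of avrPph3 rather than the full-length gene. Its name suggests it corresponds to a crystallised form of the protein. It was placed by Golden Gate assembly, which destroyed the flanking BsaI sites.

Annotation downstream of the insert detects a second His-tag fragment and a piece of a T7 gene 10B solubility tag, but the record does not say whether these are translated. The associated work concerns high-throughput protein purification using protease-mediated elution, which fits the cleavable His-Smt3 design.
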