Addgene plasmid #234214: pAIP4_1UKF
Purpose: Heterologous protein expression of cysteine protease avirulence protein AvrPphB in Escherichia coli
Depositing lab: Christopher Bahl. Depositing organization: AI Proteins. Publication: Facile, high-throughput protein purification enabled by high-efficiency protease elution. Cárcamo Noriega EN, Truebridge IS, Teets FD 3rd, Bowman JW 3rd, Rodriguez N, Howard TA, Bahl CD. Protein Sci. 2026 Sep;35(9):e70746. doi: 10.1002/pro.70746. PubMed 42555168.
Backbone
  Vector backbone: pET29b
  Backbone size w/o insert (bp): 5679
  Vector type: Bacterial Expression
Growth in bacteria
  Bacterial resistance: Kanamycin, 50 μg/mL
  Growth temperature: 37°C
  Growth strain: DH10B
  Copy number: High Copy
Gene/Insert
  Gene/Insert name: 1UKF (alt names: AVRP3_PSESH; Cysteine protease avirulence protein AvrPphB (EC 3.4.22.-))
  Species: Pseudomonas savastanoi pv. phaseolicola
  Insert size (bp): 564
  Promoter: T7
  Tag / fusion protein: 10x HisTag-Smt3 (N terminal on backbone)
  Cloning method: Golden Gate
  Sequencing primers: 5′ T7-promoter; 3′ T7-Term
Resource information
  A portion of this plasmid was derived from a plasmid made by: Synthetic DNA
Terms and licenses: Academic/Nonprofit Terms; Industry Terms
Depositor comments: 5' cloning site: BsaI (destroyed), 3' cloning site: BsaI (destroyed). Cysteine protease avirulence protein AvrPphB (EC 3.4.22.-) [Cleaved into 7 kDa product; 28 kDa product]
How to cite: pAIP4_1UKF was a gift from Christopher Bahl (Addgene plasmid # 234214 ; http://n2t.net/addgene:234214 ; RRID:Addgene_234214)
